Addgene plasmid #198153: p4295
Purpose: bacterial expression of pipB2::HaloTag fusion
Depositing lab: Michael Hensel. Depositing organization: Universitaet Osnabrueck.
Backbone
  Vector backbone: pWSK29
  Vector type: Bacterial Expression
Growth in bacteria
  Bacterial resistance: Ampicillin, 100 μg/mL
  Growth temperature: 37°C
  Growth strain: NEB Stable
  Copy number: Low Copy
Gene/Insert
  Gene/Insert name: PpipB2 pipB2::L16::HaloTag::HA
  Species: Salmonella enterica serovar Typhimurium
  Entrez Gene: STM2780 (a.k.a. STM2780)
  Tag / fusion protein: HaloTag-HA (C terminal on insert)
  Cloning method: Gibson Cloning
Terms and licenses: Academic/Nonprofit Terms; Industry Terms: Not Available to Industry
How to cite: p4295 was a gift from Michael Hensel (Addgene plasmid # 198153 ; http://n2t.net/addgene:198153 ; RRID:Addgene_198153)
