[The description below was written by a language model from this plasmid's Addgene catalogue record and pLannotate feature annotations shown in this document.]
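Description:
p4295 is a low-copy bacterial expression plasmid built on the pWSK29 backbone, carrying a fusion of the Salmonella enterica serovar Typhimurium effector gene pipB2 (STM2780) to HaloTag. Replication depends on the pSC101 origin together with its Rep101 (RepA) protein, which accounts for the low copy number, and selection is by ampicillin through the β-lactamase gene and its own promoter. The backbone also contributes an f1 phage origin and a pBluescript-type cloning region, with lac promoter/operator, CAP site, and T3 and T7 promoters flanking interrupted lacZα fragments. Short partial matches to TcR, lacI, an RSF origin and a Tn903 transposition protein are annotated as well. These appear to be backbone remnants rather than functional elements.

The insert, assembled by Gibson cloning, is described as PpipB2 pipB2::L16::HaloTag::HA. The pipB2 coding sequence is joined at its C-terminus through a linker (L16) to HaloTag, followed by an HA epitope. The feature table places pipB2 and HaloTag in tandem on the strand opposite the lac promoter, with several hundred unannotated bases upstream of pipB2. This is consistent with the native pipB2 promoter named in the insert, although the promoter, linker and HA tag are not individually annotated. Native-promoter control on a low-copy replicon would keep expression under the gene's own regulation instead of relying on induced overexpression.

PipB2 is a translocated effector that recruits kinesin-1 to the Salmonella-containing vacuole and drives outward extension of Salmonella-induced filaments. HaloTag binds chloroalkane ligands covalently, so the fusion could be labelled with fluorescent ligands for imaging, while the HA tag allows antibody detection. The record itself states the purpose only as bacterial expression of the fusion.
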