Features (pLannotate 1.2.2; 19 found; start..end, strand, type, name):
    414..542     +  CDS            TRA2_ECOLX (fragment): Protein predicted: Swiss-Prot protein existence level 4. Required for transposition of transposon Tn903. From Escherichia coli.
   1297..2247    -  CDS            Rep101: RepA protein needed for replication with the pSC101 origin; rep101
   2295..2517    -  rep_origin     pSC101 ori: low-copy replication origin that requires the Rep101 protein
   2882..3503    -  CDS            TcR (fragment): tetracycline efflux protein; tet; confers resistance to tetracycline
   3506..3522    -  CDS            lacZα (fragment): LacZα fragment of β-galactosidase; lacZ fragment
   3561..3689    +  rep_origin     RSF ori (fragment): Plasmids containing the RSF 1030 origin of replication can be propagated in E. coli cells that contain additional plasmids with compatible origins.
   3691..3783    +  CDS            lacI (fragment): lac repressor; lacI; The lac repressor binds to the lac operator to inhibit transcription in E. coli. This inhibition can be relieved by adding lactose or isopropyl-β-D-thiogalactopyranoside (IPTG).
   3796..3817    +  protein_bind   CAP binding site: CAP binding activates transcription in the presence of cAMP. E. coli catabolite activator protein
   3832..3862    +  promoter       lac promoter: promoter for the E. coli lac operon
   3870..3886    +  protein_bind   lac operator: The lac repressor binds to the lac operator to inhibit transcription in E. coli. This inhibition can be relieved by adding lactose or isopropyl-β-D-thiogalactopyranoside (IPTG). lac repressor encoded by lacI
   3931..3949    +  promoter       T3 promoter: promoter for bacteriophage T3 RNA polymerase
   3962..3991    +  misc_feature   MCS (fragment): pBluescript multiple cloning site
   4023..4906    -  CDS            HaloTag® (fragment): modified bacterial dehalogenase that forms covalent bonds with chloroalkane derivatives
   4955..6004    -  CDS            pipB2: PIPB2_SALTY - Experimental evidence at protein level: Swiss-Prot protein existence level 1. Effector proteins function to alter host cell physiology and promote bacterial survival in host tissues. Involved in the reorganization of late endosome/lysosome (LE/Lys) compartments in mammalian cells. Necessary and sufficient to link kinesin-1 onto the Salmonella-containing vacuole (SCV) membrane. Required for centrifugal extension of lysosomal glycoprotein-rich membrane tubules, known as Salmonella-induced filaments (Sifs), away from the SCV and toward the cell periphery. Required for virulence, but
   6419..6437    -  promoter       T7 promoter: promoter for bacteriophage T7 RNA polymerase
   6445..6600    +  CDS            lacZα (fragment): LacZα fragment of β-galactosidase; lacZ fragment
   6605..7033    +  rep_origin     f1 ori (sequence partly withheld): f1 bacteriophage origin of replication; arrow indicates direction of (+) strand synthesis
   7086..7190    +  promoter       AmpR promoter: bla
   7191..276     +  CDS            AmpR (across the origin): β-lactamase; bla; confers resistance to ampicillin, carbenicillin, and related antibiotics
>Addgene plasmid #198153 | p4295 | addgene full sequence | sequence record 388088 | Addgene NGS Result
CTACTTACTCTAGCTTCCCGGCAACAATTAATAGACTGGATGGAGGCGGATAAAGTTGCAGGACCACTTC
TGCGCTCGGCCCTTCCGGCTGGCTGGTTTATTGCTGATAAATCTGGAGCCGGTGAGCGTGGGTCTCGCGG
TATCATTGCAGCACTGGGGCCAGATGGTAAGCCCTCCCGTATCGTAGTTATCTACACGACGGGGAGTCAG
GCAACTATGGATGAACGAAATAGACAGATCGCTGAGATAGGTGCCTCACTGATTAAGCATTGGTAACTGT
CAGACCAAGTTTACTCATATATACTTTAGATTGATTTAAAACTTCATTTTTAATTTAAAAGGATCTAGGT
GAAGATCCTTTTTGATAATCTCATGACCAAAATCCCTTAACGTGAGTTTTCGTTCCACTGAGCGTCAGAT
CTCTGTTCGGGGGTTCACTGACGCTGCGTGACTACGATGGTCAGGTTGCGGAGGCTATGGCCCTGGTACG
AGCGCTGAACAAAATGACGAAAGCAGGTATGCCTGAAAGCGTGCGTATTGCCTGAAAACACAACCCGCTA
CGGGGGAGACTTACCCGAAATCTGATTTATTCAACAAAGCCACTTTCAGTATGGATTTGGGTGTTACGGG
GGGGGGTTGGTGCTTAAAATCGCGCTGAGGATTTCTGATGGTGTTAAGCGGGCGGTTTTGAGATGTAAAC
TCGCCCGTTTAACATAATGGATCTTGCGCGCACCGCCCGAACACCACTCGCCACAAAAAACCGCCGGAAC
GTCCAAAAGTACGGGTTTTGCTGCCCGCAAACGGGCTGTTCTGGTGTTGCTAGTTTGTTATCAGAATCGC
AGATCCGGCTTCAGCCGGTTTGCCGGCTGAAAGCGCTATTTCTTCCAGAATTGCCATGATTTTTTCCCCA
CGGGAGGCGTCACTGGCTCCCGTGTTGTCGGCAGCTTTGATTCGATAAGCAGCATCGCCTGTTTCAGGCT
GTCTATGTGTGACTGTTGAGCTGTAACAAGTTGTCTCAGGTGTTCAATTTCATGTTCTAGTTGCTTTGTT
TTACTGGTTTCACCTGTTCTATTAGGTGTTACATGCTGTTCATCTGTTACATTGTCGATCTGTTCATGGT
GAACAGCTTTGAATGCACCAAAAACTCGTAAAAGCTCTGATGTATCTATCTTTTTTACACCGTTTTCATC
TGTGCATATGGACAGTTTTCCCTTTGATATGTAACGGTGAACAGTTGTTCTACTTTTGTTTGTTAGTCTT
GATGCTTCACTGATAGATACAAGAGCCATAAGAACCTCAGATCCTTCCGTATTTAGCCAGTATGTTCTCT
AGTGTGGTTCGTTGTTTTTGCGTGAGCCATGAGAACGAACCATTGAGATCATACTTACTTTGCATGTCAC
TCAAAAATTTTGCCTCAAAACTGGTGAGCTGAATTTTTGCAGTTAAAGCATCGTGTAGTGTTTTTCTTAG
TCCGTTATGTAGGTAGGAATCTGATGTAATGGTTGTTGGTATTTTGTCACCATTCATTTTTATCTGGTTG
TTCTCAAGTTCGGTTACGAGATCCATTTGTCTATCTAGTTCAACTTGGAAAATCAACGTATCAGTCGGGC
GGCCTCGCTTATCAACCACCAATTTCATATTGCTGTAAGTGTTTAAATCTTTACTTATTGGTTTCAAAAC
CCATTGGTTAAGCCTTTTAAACTCATGGTAGTTATTTTCAAGCATTAACATGAACTTAAATTCATCAAGG
CTAATCTCTATATTTGCCTTGTGAGTTTTCTTTTGTGTTAGTTCTTTTAATAACCACTCATAAATCCTCA
TAGAGTATTTGTTTTCAAAAGACTTAACATGTTCCAGATTATATTTTATGAATTTTTTTAACTGGAAAAG
ATAAGGCAATATCTCTTCACTAAAAACTAATTCTAATTTTTCGCTTGAGAACTTGGCATAGTTTGTCCAC
TGGAAAATCTCAAAGCCTTTAACCAAAGGATTCCTGATTTCCACAGTTCTCGTCATCAGCTCTCTGGTTG
CTTTAGCTAATACACCATAAGCATTTTCCCTACTGATGTTCATCATCTGAGCGTATTGGTTATAAGTGAA
CGATACCGTCCGTTCTTTCCTTGTAGGGTTTTCAATCGTGGGGTTGAGTAGTGCCACACAGCATAAAATT
AGCTTGGTTTCATGCTCCGTTAAGTCATAGCGACTAATCGCTAGTTCATTTGCTTTGAAAACAACTAATT
CAGACATACATCTCAATTGGTCTAGGTGATTTTAATCACTATACCAATTGAGATGGGCTAGTCAATGATA
ATTACTAGTCCTTTTCCTTTGAGTTGTGGGTATCTGTAAATTCTGCTAGACCTTTGCTGGAAAACTTGTA
AATTCTGCTAGACCCTCTGTAAATTCCGCTAGACCTTTGTGTGTTTTTTTTGTTTATATTCAAGTGGTTA
TAATTTATAGAATAAAGAAAGAATAAAAAAAGATAAAAAGAATAGATCCCAGCCCTGTGTATAACTCACT
ACTTTAGTCAGTTCCGCAGTATTACAAAAGGATGTCGCAAACGCTGTTTGCTCCTCTACAAAACAGACCT
TAAAACCCTAAAGGATTAAGTAGCACCCTCGCAAGCTCGGGCAAATCGCTGAATATTCCTTTTGTCTCCG
ACCATCAGGCACCTGAGTCGCTGTCTTTTTCGTGACATTCAGTTCGCTGCGCTCACGGCTCTGGCAGTGA
ATGGGGGTAAATGGCACTACAGGCGCCTTTTATGGATTCATGCAAGGAAACTACCCATAATACAAGAAAA
GCCCGTCACGGGCTTCTCAGGGCGTTTTATGGCGGGTCTGCGGAGTGGTGAATCCGTTAGCGAGGTGCCG
CCGGCTTCCATTCAGGTCGAGGTGGCCCGGCTCCATGCACCGCGACGCAACGCGGGGAGGCAGACAAGGT
ATAGGGCGGCGCCTACAATCCATGCCAACCCGTTCCATGTGCTCGCCGAGGCGGCATAAATCGCCGTGAC
GATCAGCGGTCCAATGATCGAAGTTAGGCTGGTAAGAGCCGCGAGCGATCCTTGAAGCTGTCCCTGATGG
TCGTCATCTACCTGCCTGGACAGCATGGCCTGCAACGCGGGCATCCCGATGCCGCCGGAAGCGAGAAGAA
TCATAATGGGGAAGGCCATCCAGCCTCGCGTCGCGAACGCCAGCAAGACGTAGCCCAGCGCGTCGGCCGC
CATGCCGGCGATAATGGCCTGCTTCTCGCCGAAACGTTTGGTGGCGGGACCAGTGACGAAGGCTTGAGCG
AGGGCGTGCAAGATTCCGAATACCGCAAGCGACAGGCCGATCATCGTCGCGCTCCAGCGAAAGCGGTCCT
CGCCGAAAATGACCCAGAGCGCTGCCGGCACCCTGTCCTACGAGTTGCATGATAAAGAAGACAGTCATAA
GTGCGGCGACGATAGTCATGCCCCGCGCCCACCGGAAGGAGCTGACTGGGTTGAAGGCTCTCAAGGGCAT
CGGCATTCGCCATTCAGGCTGCCTCCTACCAAGACGACTTAAAATCCGACCCGTAGAGATCTCACATGTT
CTTTCCTGCGTTATCCCCTGATTCTGTGGATAACCGTATTACCGCCTTTGAGTGAGCTGATACCGCTCGC
CGCAGCCGAACGACCGAGCGCAGCGAGTCAGTGAGCGAGGAAGCGGAAGAGCGCCCAATACGCAAACCGC
CTCTCCCCGCGCGTTGGCCGATTCATTAATGCAGCTGGCACGACAGGTTTCCCGACTGGAAAGCGGGCAG
TGAGCGCAACGCAATTAATGTGAGTTAGCTCACTCATTAGGCACCCCAGGCTTTACACTTTATGCTTCCG
GCTCGTATGTTGTGTGGAATTGTGAGCGGATAACAATTTCACACAGGAAACAGCTATGACCATGATTACG
CCAAGCGCGCAATTAACCCTCACTAAAGGGAACAAAAGCTGGAGCTCCACCGCGGTGGCGGCCGCTCTAG
ATTAAGCGTAGTCTGGGACGTCGTATGGGTAACCGGAAATCTCCAGAGTAGACAGCCAGCGCGCGATCCC
GCTGCCGATCAGGTCCGGGTTGTCTTCTTGCAGCAGATTCAGACCCGGGCCGATGTCCACAGCCTTGCAG
TTAGGCAGGCTTTTGGCCAGGCGAGCGGCTTCGGCCGGTGGGATCAGAACGCCTGGGGTGCCCCAGAACA
GCAGCTTCGGGACAGGGGACTGGTGCAGCCAGTCCATGTATTCTTCGACCAGCGCGACGATGTTCGCTGG
CTCACCGGCGATTGGCAGCTCGTTTGGGAAGCGCCACAGTGGCTCGCGGTCAACAGGATTCAGGAACGGC
TCGCGGTAATGGTCCATCTCGACTTCAGTCAGCGGGCGGACGACACCCATCGGCAGCGTACCCTCGATAA
AAACGTTCTGATCGATGATCAGCTTGCGGCCGACGTCGGTGGTGCGGAAGGCCTGGAAGGTCTCGCGGGC
AAATTCTGGCCATTCGTCCCAGGTCGGGATAGGGCGGATGAACTCCATAAATGCAATACCTTTGACGCGC
TCTGGATTGCGCTTGGCCCAGTGGAAACCCAGAGCGGAGCCCCAGTCGTGAATGACCAGGACGACCTCTT
CCAGACCCAGGGCTTCGATGAAGGCATCCATGAAGCGGACGTGGTCGTCGAAGAAATAACCCAGGTCTGG
TTTGTCGGATTTGCCCATACCGATCAGGTCTGGAGCAATGCAGCGATGGGTCGGTGCAACATGCGGGATG
ATGTTGCGCCACACGTAGGAGGAGGTCGGGTTACCGTGCAGGAACAGCACAGGGGTGCCATCGCGCGGAC
CAACATCGACGTAGTGCATGCGCTCGCCCAGGACTTCCACATAATGGGGGTCGAATGGAAAGCCAGTACC
GATTTCGGATCCCGCCGCCGCTTCGCCCGCGCCCGCCGCAGACGCCGCAGAGCCAATATTTTCACTATAA
AATTCGTTAAAGAGTGTTTGTGTGCTTGTAGACATTGTGGCGTCTTCAGTACGCAAATCGGTTAGTGTAC
AATCTTTAAAACAGGTATTGTTTAAATTAGCCTCAGCCAAATCAGCCCCGTCCAGGTTCGTAGAAATGAA
ACTCGCCTTTCGCAGGTTTGCCCGGGTTAAGACAGCGCCTTCCATAATTGCAGCCATTATAGTAGCACCC
TGTAATGTCGCACCGCTCATATCAGCACGTATAAGGGTTGCGCCTGAAAGATTAGTGTGATCCATATTTG
CACCGGAGCAATTACATTCTATCATGCTACAGCCTAACAGACTCGCGTGTTGTAAATTGGCGCCAGTAAG
ATTAGCGTGATCGAGGGTAGCGCCACACATAATGCTATCTTCCAGACAGGCGTTCTTGAAATTACTGTCG
CCTAGTGATGTTCCCGATAGATTTGCGCCCTTAAAATTTGCACCTTCACAATCCGCCATAAACAGCACTG
CCCCCTCTAAATTTGCGCCGCTTAAGTCTGCGTCACATAAATTTTCTGACGTCAGATTTGCTCCGGTAAG
GACAGCGCCTTTAAGATTCATGCCTCCCTGGGCAGTTAATATTACAGAATCCTGAGGGAGAGAAAATTCG
CATCTGAATAGTAAAGCTCGGCATATTTTTTCAAAAGAGGCAAGCGGAATTTCTCTTGTCTCAGAATGGT
CGCCTTTACTGACTCGTACAATAACTTGTCCAGCTTCGTTATTCTCACCAGGAAGATTAAATTCGACACG
ACACCCATCCATATCATCCAGGATGATGTTTTCTGGCAACGGAGCACCTCTGTCAGGCATTGTACTTTTC
AATGTCTCAGCCATAGTCTCTATCAATTCCTGATATTGTGTTTCATTTCTCCGACGTATCCCACCACAGG
TAAAAAAGTTAATGATATATTCCAGAATGGTTTTGGGCGAGGTAGCTTGCCGCATAGCAGCAGAAGTCCC
CGCGCCAAAAGCAGATTTAGCCATACCAGCCAGACTATCGAGTGAACGCTCCATATATTTTCTCCCAGAG
ACAGCAACACAGTGCATGATAAAATTTATCATATAGATTTGCATTTAGAGATAAGGTGAATACCCCCTTT
ACGTCTGGTTACATAATAACGTATCACGACGCGTTGCTGTCTGGCTTACACAATAGCAGCCAAATAAATA
TATTGGCTTATACTCGTCATACTTCAAGTTGCATGTGCTGCGGCCGCGTTCCCTCACCCCAGTCACTTAC
TTTAGTAAGCTCCTGGGGATTCGCTCGCTTGCCGCCTTCCTGCAACTCGAATTATTTAGAGTATATAACA
TCATTTAAAATAATAAACACGGCATTCGTTTTAATACTACGTTCTGGACTCATCCCACTCATTAGCAGAA
AACCTATTAAAAAGCGTGTTCAGGCATTTTATTAGGTACCCAATTCGCCCTATAGTGAGTCGTATTACGC
GCGCTCACTGGCCGTCGTTTTACAACGTCGTGACTGGGAAAACCCTGGCGTTACCCAACTTAATCGCCTT
GCAGCACATCCCCCTTTCGCCAGCTGGCGTAATAGCGAAGAGGCCCGCACCGATCGCCCTTCCCAACAGT
TGCGCAGCCTGAATGGCGAATGGG
[124 nt withheld, positions 6605-6728]
C
[91 nt withheld, positions 6730-6820]
A
[49 nt withheld, positions 6822-6870]
CCTTTGACGTTGGAGTCCACGTTCTTT
[37 nt withheld, positions 6898-6934]
ACCCTATCTCGGTCTATTCTTTTGATTTATAAGGGATTTTGCCGATTTCGGCCTATTGGTTAAAAAATGA
GCTGATTTAACAAAAATTTAACGCGAATTTTAACAAAATATTAACGCTTACAATTTAGGTGGCACTTTTC
GGGGAAATGTGCGCGGAACCCCTATTTGTTTATTTTTCTAAATACATTCAAATATGTATCCGCTCATGAG
ACAATAACCCTGATAAATGCTTCAATAATATTGAAAAAGGAAGAGTATGAGTATTCAACATTTCCGTGTC
GCCCTTATTCCCTTTTTTGCGGCATTTTGCCTTCCTGTTTTTGCTCACCCAGAAACGCTGGTGAAAGTAA
AAGATGCTGAAGATCAGTTGGGTGCACGAGTGGGTTACATCGAACTGGATCTCAACAGCGGTAAGATCCT
TGAGAGTTTTCGCCCCGAAGAACGTTTTCCAATGATGAGCACTTTTAAAGTTCTGCTATGTGGCGCGGTA
TTATCCCGTATTGACGCCGGGCAAGAGCAACTCGGTCGCCGCATACACTATTCTCAGAATGACTTGGTTG
AGTACTCACCAGTCACAGAAAAGCATCTTACGGATGGCATGACAGTAAGAGAATTATGCAGTGCTGCCAT
AACCATGAGTGATAACACTGCGGCCAACTTACTTCTGACAACGATCGGAGGACCGAAGGAGCTAACCGCT
TTTTTGCACAACATGGGGGATCATGTAACTCGCCTTGATCGCTGGGAACCGGAGCTGAATGAAGCCATAC
CAAACGACGAGCGTGACACCACGATGCCTGTAGCAATGGCAACAACGTTGCGCAAACTATTAACTGGCGA
A
